Addgene plasmid #196063: YW249_Pzipt17-loxP-H2BGFP-miniMOS
Purpose: a plasmid modified from miniMOS vector pCFJ910. the modification including insertions of SL2::H2B::GFP downstream to NeoR CDS and 2 loxP sites flanking the NeoR and GFP cassettes.
Depositing lab: Wenxing Yang. Depositing organization: Sichuan University. Publication: A new miniMOS tool kit capable of visualizing single copy insertion in C. elegans. Li J, Qin Y, Shen C, Zhang J, Tu S, Yang J, Wang Y, Zhou R, Zhang K, Chen J, Yang W. PeerJ. 2023 May 17;11:e15433. doi: 10.7717/peerj.15433. eCollection 2023. PubMed 37214099.
Backbone
  Vector backbone: pCFJ910
  Backbone size w/o insert (bp): 5496
  Total vector size (bp): 12691
  Vector type: Worm Expression
  Selectable markers: Neomycin (select with G418)
Growth in bacteria
  Bacterial resistance: Ampicillin, 100 μg/mL
  Growth temperature: 37°C
  Growth strain: DH5alpha
  Copy number: High Copy
Gene/Insert 1
  Gene/Insert name: H2B::GFP
  Species: C. elegans (nematode)
Gene/Insert 2
  Gene/Insert name: NeoR
  Species: C. elegans (nematode)
Gene/Insert 3
  Gene/Insert name: Minimal Mos1
  Species: D. melanogaster (fly), C. elegans (nematode)
Gene/Insert 4
  Gene/Insert name: zipt17p::zipt17::zipt17 3UTR
  Species: C. elegans (nematode)
Terms and licenses: Academic/Nonprofit Terms; Industry Terms: Not Available to Industry
How to cite: YW249_Pzipt17-loxP-H2BGFP-miniMOS was a gift from Wenxing Yang (Addgene plasmid # 196063 ; http://n2t.net/addgene:196063 ; RRID:Addgene_196063)
