[The description below was written by a language model from this plasmid's Addgene catalogue record and pLannotate feature annotations shown in this document.]
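Description:
YW249_Pzipt17-loxP-H2BGFP-miniMOS is a C. elegans transgenesis plasmid of about 12.7 kb, derived from the miniMos vector pCFJ910 and designed for single-copy genomic insertion by Mos1 transposition. In bacteria it is maintained as a high-copy plasmid through a ColE1/pUC-type origin and selected with ampicillin via the β-lactamase gene. The feature table shows two short fragments matching the Mos1 (mariner) element near either end of the payload. These correspond to the minimal Mos1 transposon ends, which define the segment mobilised into the worm genome. No intact transposase is annotated on this plasmid, so the enzyme would presumably have to be provided from another source.

Between the Mos1 ends lie two modules. The first is the cargo, recorded as the zipt-17 promoter, gene and 3′UTR from C. elegans. The annotation tool detects a partial match to a ZIP-family zinc transporter in this region, consistent with that insert. The second is a marker cassette flanked by two loxP sites in the same orientation. It contains the NeoR coding sequence, which confers G418 resistance for selecting transgenic worms, followed by SL2::H2B::GFP. The SL2 trans-splicing signal makes the cassette operon-like, so histone H2B (his-11) fused to GFP is expressed from the same transcript as NeoR and gives a nuclear green signal. The promoter driving this cassette is not stated in the record.

The associated toolkit aims to make single-copy insertions visible, so integrants can be identified by both drug resistance and nuclear fluorescence. Because the loxP sites flank NeoR and GFP, Cre recombinase can later excise both markers, leaving the zipt-17 transgene in the genome.
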