Features (pLannotate 1.2.2; 17 found; start..end, strand, type, name):
    207..296     +  CDS            mariner\T (fragment): MOS1T_DROMA - Experimental evidence at protein level: Swiss-Prot protein existence level 1. Mediates transposition of transposon Mos1 by a 'cut and paste' mechanism. Transposases are sequence-specific nucleases and strand transferases that catalyze transposition through an ordered series of events: sequence-specific binding of transposase to the terminal inverted repeats (IR) present at each end of the transposon, pairing of the transposon IRs in a paired-end complex (PEC), cleavage of one or both DNA strands at each transposon end, capture of target DNA, and strand transfer to insert the tran
    723..741     -  polyA_signal   hsp70 poly(A) (fragment): polyadenlyation signal from the Drosophila melanogaster hsp70Ab gene
   5133..5465    +  CDS            SLC39A4 (fragment): S39A4_BOVIN - Also known as ZIP4 From Bos taurus (Bovine).
   6166..6199    +  protein_bind   loxP: Cre-mediated recombination occurs in the 8-bp core sequence (GCATACAT). Cre recombinase
   7037..7828    +  CDS            neo: KKA2_KLEPN - Also known as kan, nptII. Experimental evidence at protein level: Swiss-Prot protein existence level 1. Resistance to kanamycin, neomycin, paromomycin, ribostamycin, butirosin and gentamicin B. From Klebsiella pneumoniae.
   8038..8403    +  CDS            his-11: H2B1_CAEEL - Experimental evidence at protein level: Swiss-Prot protein existence level 1. Core component of nucleosome. Nucleosomes wrap and compact DNA into chromatin, limiting DNA accessibility to the cellular machineries which require DNA as a template. Histones thereby play a central role in transcription regulation, DNA repair, DNA replication and chromosomal stability. DNA accessibility is regulated via a complex set of post-translational modifications of histones, also called histone code, and nucleosome remodeling. From Caenorhabditis elegans.
   8431..9291    +  CDS            sg25: sg25 is a basic (constitutively fluorescent) green fluorescent protein published in 1997, derived from Aequorea victoria.
   9747..9899    +  CDS            aex-5 (fragment): AEX5_CAEEL - Also known as kpc-3 From Caenorhabditis elegans.
  10002..10035   +  protein_bind   loxP: Cre-mediated recombination occurs in the 8-bp core sequence (GCATACAT). Cre recombinase
  10036..10060   -  misc_feature   MCS (fragment): pBluescript multiple cloning site
  10069..10284   +  CDS            mariner\T (fragment): MOS1T_DROMA - Experimental evidence at protein level: Swiss-Prot protein existence level 1. Mediates transposition of transposon Mos1 by a 'cut and paste' mechanism. Transposases are sequence-specific nucleases and strand transferases that catalyze transposition through an ordered series of events: sequence-specific binding of transposase to the terminal inverted repeats (IR) present at each end of the transposon, pairing of the transposon IRs in a paired-end complex (PEC), cleavage of one or both DNA strands at each transposon end, capture of target DNA, and strand transfer to insert the tran
  10396..10513   +  CDS            lacZα (fragment): LacZα fragment of β-galactosidase; lacZ fragment
  10519..10618   -  misc_feature   bom (fragment): basis of mobility region from pBR322
  10720..10755   -  CDS            rop (fragment): Rop protein, which maintains plasmids at low copy number; rop
  10850..10954   +  promoter       AmpR promoter: bla
  10955..11815   +  CDS            AmpR: β-lactamase; bla; confers resistance to ampicillin, carbenicillin, and related antibiotics
  11986..12574   +  rep_origin     ori: high-copy-number ColE1/pMB1/pBR322/pUC origin of replication
>Addgene plasmid #196063 | YW249_Pzipt17-loxP-H2BGFP-miniMOS | addgene full sequence | sequence record 383077 | Addgene NGS Result
AGCTGATACCGCACCGTACGTCTCGAGGAATTCTATCAGGTGTACAAGTATGAAATGTCGTTTCGAACAT
ATAGATGTCTCGCAAACGTAAATATTTATCGATTGTCATAAAACTTTGACCTTGTGAAGTGTCAACCTTG
ACTGTCGAACCACCATAGTTTGGCGCGAATTGAGCGTCATAATTGTTTACTCTCAGTGCAGTCAACATGT
CGAGTTTCGTGCCGAATAAAGAGCAAACGCGGACAGTATTAATTTTCTGTTTTCATTTGAAGAAAACAGC
TGCGGCCGGATCCAGGAAACAGCTATGACCATGATTCTAGCTCGAATTTCCAACTAGGAGAACATTTTCG
CGCCTTTCTTGGAAAGGGAGATTTTATGAACTCCAAGTCATATTATAAATTGATTCGGAAATTTTTTAGA
AAGAAAAGTGAATGGATGGCAGTGATTAAAATTTTTGTATTTAACAAGATGTGAAAGCTGCAACAATCAG
TTTCACATATTTATGTAACATGCAGTATTTTTTTAGTTTTATAAATGAAAGTACACTATTTCTTACCGAA
AAGTTCTCGTCCTCTTCTCTTGTTAAACATACTTGCACGTTTCAGAAGTCTCCTGGATGCATCGATTGAG
TCCACTAAAAGTTAATTATTGTTGAAAGTAAAAATACCAAAAAGTGAATTGTTCAAGAATGTCAAAAAAA
AAGATTCGCAATGATTCAAGCAAAATAAATAATTTATTTTTGATGGTGTTTTTCGATGTTTTTGGAACAT
TTGAGCTGAATGAGGAAGTATGCATGTTTTTGAGTGTCTAAACAAATTCAACAACATTTGGTAAAATACT
TCAAGTGAATATGAAAATATGTATATTTGTCTTTCTCTTTTAGGACAAATTTTAAAATTGATTTTTCAAA
CTGCATAATAAATTCAGGTTGTTATACCTAAACAAGCTCAAGATCTTTAACCTCAAGTCTACCCGAGCTA
CAAAATATTTTTTAGTTTACCAAATCATCATAAATTCGCCAGTTTTTAGTTTTCCAAATCATCATAAATT
CGCCAAAAATTTTTATTTTGAGAAATCTCACATTGATTAGGCATTACACGGAACGCTCTTAAATTCATCG
GCTCCTCTTCGTCGAACCACATGGGTGAGGCGGCAACAATTGAGCATAGGGCTGAAAATTGTATGTTGGG
GAAATAATGAAGATATGGGAATGATTCATATATTTCAAGTTTATCAATTTTTCATTTTGAGGTTCTCTCG
CAGTCCCCTCGTGTTTTTTTCTTTTAAACATATATCAGCCAAGATAATTTACACGTGGCAAACATTGATA
CATATACCTATTTTTCAATCTGATCATATTAAGAAGTTACGGGAATACATGTTCTTTATTTTTAGAATCC
AATGAATCCAATGAAAACAAATCTAACCCAATTATGCTTCTTAACATTTAACGTCATCAAAATATTCAGT
ATCGAAGTATAAATAGAGTGCGAAGCAAAACAAAAGTTTAAAACCGGATATGCGGTCATCTGGTATTTAC
TAGTAATCTTTCAAAAAGCAAAAGATCAAGCGATGGTAATTCAATCCAGTTCCTTATCTAAGTCTGACTT
AAATGCAAGGTTTCAACTTAGAATCAATGTGAAGTCTGGGAAAATGTCAATGAACTCAAACGAAGCAAAA
TTTAAACAACAAATTGGACTGTAATCCATTTTTTCAAAAATTTAATTTATGGTATTGAGTTCGAGGAAAT
TTAAACAATTGAATATATGAATAGATCTCTATAATACCAAAAGAACATTTTAGTTACTCACCAAAAAGTA
GCAGAACAACTGAGTAGTTCATCATTTTCGCTGTAGTGGGCAGAAAATAATTTGGTAAGCACACAACCAC
CAATAGAAGGCGTGCGCTTGAAAGTGAGAATGAATCTCATCGTTGCGGACCCTAAAAGATATATCACAGG
GCGCGCGAGAAGCCACGCCTACCTATCACATTTCCAAACAGACCGCCCGTTTTTGAGAGCTCTCATCAAA
ATGGTGACGAAATAATTAGGGGAAGTGGAGGCGTTTGAGGATTGTTGGGCGATGTGAAAAGTATCGGTTA
CTTTGAGAAATGATGAGGTTGGTTTTTGGAAAGATGGATGAGACTGCTGCTGAGATAACGTCATATGGAA
CGTCATATATGGTTTGTAACGGAAGTTTTAAAATTTTAGAGAACTGAAAAAAAATGAAGCGTTCTCATAT
TTGCTGTAAACAATTGCAACAACTGTCAAAATTCCAAAAATAGACAATAGAAATGGTCAGCTGTGAAATA
TCGAATATCTGAAAATGAATATTCATTCACGGAAGCCATGAAAACTACTGCATTGAAAAATGTTACAGAG
TAGTCATAAGTTATTTTTAAGAAGAGGTCGTCTTTTTTTTGTACTCTAGTTGACAAATTCTACCAATAAA
TAAATATAGATAAAAGGGGGGAAATTGTTTTTAAATGTAGTATTTGAGCTCAAACATTCATTCATTGCAA
GGGAAAAAACGGGAAAATCCGTTAACACTCAGCATTTTTGAAAAATTGACAAGTTTCTGAAAGTGGAAAT
GAATTATATTCCACGACATGGCCATTTTAGGTCAGCAGAATATTCATTCAAATTTCCTATGTTAAAACAT
TATTGATTTTTTTTATCAGACAGTTTAAGAAAACTGAGAGAAAGGAATTGTCTAAAGTATTTATTAAAAA
TACAATACAAAATATAATAAAAACTTGAACGATCGTCATGACCTGGGATTTTTAAAGTCAAATTTCAAAG
GTTTTTTTGTCGACAAAGCTCTCTCCCGTCACGCATCGCGCGAGTGGAATGCCTGATTTTAATAGTATAA
ATGTAAATAGCAATTTGCGTTTACAACATCTAGCGGCAATGAATGATCTTGAACATTGACAATTGACAGG
AGCCTCGAAAAAAATTCCGAGATAATCCATAAGCAAGTCACGTTGTATTCAACTGATTTTAATAGATAAA
TAGTGTAAAAATTCTAGCAATCGGCAAATAGAACTTGTTGAATTAAACACACGTGACTAATTCCTATTTT
TTGTTTTCTATTATATCATTTCTATATTTCATTTCTCGGTTCGACGCTTCTTTTCTTGATTTTTGTACAG
TTCCTAGCTAACAGAAGGTGAGTAACACTTTGATTGAAAAAGAATGTCTTTAAACGAGACCATTTAATAT
TATACCGCTTTTTTGATTTAGAACTTGCTGAATTAATTAACAAAAACAAAATACAGAACGGATAATCTGT
TTACAACATTTCTAATTAGGTGTTTTCGGGACGCCTTTTTTAAAGCATAAGAACACTTGCCCTTCCTCTG
CTAACAGAGCGTTTCTATGTGTTTACTCAACGTTTTTTCACCAACAAAAACATTTCCCGTAAACGCATTA
ATACCACTTTTACAAAAATAAACATAGTTTTTCTAGCAGTGCACCTTTCTTGCAAAAGTGCAACAATTTT
ACGACATACTACTTTTTTTTAACGGATAGTTGGACGAACCAAAGTTCAACTTTCTGTAATGACCTAGTCT
ACAAAGCAAACTTTACATAATTAGTTGAATGGTAAGTGTACCGTTTTTTTAAAAATAATTTCGTTTCGAA
TCTAGAACTATCCGGAACAGAGCCATACCGTCGTTTTCGCATAATTCTTGCCAAGTTCCTCTTGAAAACC
GGATAAAGTGCGGGCGCCCGTTGCCCATTTCCTATTCCTCCCACCCCAATCCACTGATATTTGATATCTT
ATTTGTACCTCTAAACTCTCTTCCATTTACCCACACTCTCAATCTTTCCATATTTTTCTTTCACTATCTG
CTGCTTTTAGTGGACTGTCCACTTTTATTTGACTTCCGTTTCTTATATTGGCAAGTTGAACACATTTTTA
CACTGAAATTTCAATTTCTTTAACGTAAAAAGTACAGATCGAGAACTTTATTCTGGTTTTTAAAATACCT
GTTTTCCATCGCTCTTTCCTAAGTTTTTATTAAATTACAGTTTCAAAATAATACTCTACATAAAATGATG
TCCGAAGGTCCTGTTATGTTCGATACAGTACTCTATGGTGTTATCTCAGTCACGGTTGTCTCATTATTAT
CCTTGGGTGGTGCATGCATTGGCCCACTAATGACAAAAGATGCAAAACATCGGTGAGCTTGGGTTGGAGT
TGAAACTGTATTTATTGCCAAATTTTAAGATGGCTACATTTTTTTTTGGCAATGGCCGTGTCTACACTGA
GTTCGGATGCAATTCTACATATAATTCCGCAGGTGAAATTACTAATGATTCAAAAATAATGCCCTGACTT
TTTCGCACGCTAAAGTTTTCTTGCATTTAAAGGATTAAAGTTTCCAAAATATAAATTAAGTGAAAAAGTT
TTGATTTTAGGTTGTCGGCGTCCATGATCATGGGCACAATCACGGACATAGCCATGAACATCATCATGAG
CATACAGATTTGGAAAATGGAACATCAGGACACGGGCATAGTCATCACCATGATGATAGTGACCGCATTA
TGGTGAGATATCATTTAAAATAGTATCTTTGCATTTCTAGAATTTTCGAAAAAAATTTGAAATTTTTCTG
AACGAAAACATTTTAACTGAAATTAATTTGGAATAAACATATTTCAGTGGTATACCGTCACACCTGCTCG
TAAAAATCTTCTTCGTCTTTCTGTTATTGTTCTCTCCATCTACATTCTCTACTTTGTAGAGTTTTTCATG
TTCTACAGAAAGACCCATCTCGTGAGTTTCATCCCAAAACCTTTTGCCACAACTTTACCTTTGTAGCACT
ACTGTTCCCCTTCTACAAAGTCGCCAGTTATTACATCTTCAGTTTCCACACACTCTGACATCAAATCTTC
AGCTTCAAATCATAGTATAACTGGTAGCGAAGAAGATAATAATAATGATTCATCGAAAAAAGAAAGAAGA
AATAGTGTTGAGTTGGAGAAGCGCAGAGAGCAAGGAGGACACGAGCTGATCAGTTTAAGAGAGGATGGTG
ATGATGATGGTACAGAGATTTGCGGACTGAAAGTGAGTTTTATTTGAAATAGTTGGACGGTACTACAACG
ACAATTCCAGCCCCGAGCATTGATAATTTTATTCGGTGATGGTGTACACAATTTGGTCGATGGTCTTGCA
ATGGGAGCTTCATTCATGATTTCCGTGAAACTCGGATTCATAACAACCATCGCAGTAATTTGTCACGAAC
TTCCTCATGAAATTGGAGATCTGGCGGTGCTCATAGATTCTGGGCTTTCAATGTGTACAGCTCTTATTCT
AAATTTATTATCTGCCCTGACTGCATACGCCGGCTTGTTCATTGCAATCGTTCTGGGAAGAGATGAAGAA
ATTGAGACCATCCTTCTGGCGATCACAGCTGGAATGTTTTTGTATGTTGCCTGGGTGGATATGGCAAGTT
TAAACACATTGATTGTATTTAATAATTTATATTATAGCTTTCACATCTGAAACATGATTCTCTTATGGCG
GATCACTGGATGGTGACAAGTATATTACAGCTCTCTGGTTTCACATTGGGCTTTGCGCTCATTTTCGGAT
TAGGATGGTTTGAGCATATGCTGGAAGGATAACATTAACATATTCAAAGACAAAAAACGATGATAACGGG
TTTACTTGAAATGTGATAATAAAGTGATTATTCCAAATGTATTATACTAAAAGAAACTTAAAAATTTCCG
TCTTAATTTTTTAAAGTTATTTCGTCTTTGAGAAATTTGAGATTGTGGAATTTTTGTTATTATTTCTTAA
TTGGACTCAGTATTTTCAATTTTTAATATATTGAATTGTTCAAGTTTGTAGTAATATGGTACCTGCTTGA
TTAGTGGAATGAATGGAAAACATTAGAAAATGATGCTTTTTGGCAGATTCAAAACTCCTTGACCGTCGTG
GTGCAGTCATATGGTCTCCACGTCCCACTTTTTGCAAATGAGCCGCCATTATTTTTGGATAAAATCATCT
GCAGTGAAAAAATAATTTTAGTTAGTTTGTGAATTTTTCAATACCGTATAACAAGAGCCTGCGGTTCCTA
CATAACCTGATGCGACGTTATTGTAGCTTCCTATGTGCTGTATCCCTCGAGGTCGACAGGCCTGCATGCG
TCGACATAACTTCGTATAGCATACATTATACGAAGTTATAGTTGCAGGACCACTGCGGCCGCATGGGCCA
TGGCACCTTAACATTTCTAAATTTTAGTTTAATAAAAAAATTTTAAAATAATACGAGTTTTGAGACTAAC
TTTCAATAAAAACCAAAAAATTGCTTCAAAAAAGAGCTCGCGCCGATTTACGATAAACACAGCGCGCTAC
GACACTCCGAAAACCGCGCCGCACCATTACATTCTCCGCCCCACCGCATGGTTTGCGGAAGGCGATGAAA
TTGCTGGGCCTAAAATTTTAACCCTTTTTTTCCCGTTTTTCAACTGTTTTCCCGATTTTTTCGATATTTT
TTTCAGGTTTTTAGTTAGAAAAGTATATAAAAATTGCATTATTTGTAGTTTTCGCTCGTAATTTGTGATA
GAAAACGGCCAATTTGCCTAGATTTGTGATTCTACCAAGTGGAATTTTTGGGAAAATATCAATATTCCAC
GATTTTTATTCAAATCATAACGTTTCGAAATTATCAGCTTAAATAAAACTAAAATAAATAATAAAATACT
AAAAACCCTGAATTTCTCGGTTCTCGGTTCAGCTTGAGTTCGTTCTATACACGTTATCGATTTTTGTCAT
TTCGTTTAATCATGGGTTTTGATTCATTTTAAATATGAAATTTGATTTATTCCTCGTTTCGAAGTTGGTT
TGTCTTGTCCGGCCGGTAAACAAATGTTATTAAAAAAAATAATAAATTTCGAAATTTTTCGTAATGTTCC
GCAATCGTGTTTTTCCGTTTATCTCGTCTTCCCTTCCTTCAAATATACTATTTATTTTCTCAATTCACAT
ATTTTCAGCCAGCCCTGCTCAACAAGTGGAATAAAAATGATTGAACAAGATGGATTGCACGCAGGTTCTC
CGGCCGCTTGGGTGGAGAGGCTATTCGGCTATGACTGGGCACAACAGACAATCGGCTGCTCTGATGCCGC
CGTGTTCCGGCTGTCAGCGCAGGGGCGCCCGGTTCTTTTTGTCAAGACCGACCTGTCCGGTGCCCTGAAT
GAACTGCAGGACGAGGCAGCGCGGCTATCGTGGCTGGCCACGACGGGCGTTCCTTGCGCAGCTGTGCTCG
ACGTTGTCACTGAAGCGGGAAGGGACTGGCTGCTATTGGGCGAAGTGCCGGGGCAGGATCTCCTGTCATC
TCACCTTGCTCCTGCCGAGAAAGTATCCATCATGGCTGATGCAATGCGGCGGCTGCATACGCTTGATCCG
GCTACCTGCCCATTCGACCACCAAGCGAAACATCGCATCGAGCGAGCACGTACTCGGATGGAAGCCGGTC
TTGTCGATCAGGATGATCTGGACGAAGAGCATCAGGGGCTCGCACCAGCCGAACTGTTCGCCAGGCTCAA
GGCGCGCATGCCCGACGGCGAGGATCTCGTCGTGACCCATGGCGATGCCTGCTTGCCGAATATCATGGTG
GAAAATGGCCGCTTTTCTGGATTCATCGACTGTGGCCGGCTGGGTGTGGCGGACCGCTATCAGGACATAG
CGTTGGCTACCCGTGATATTGCTGAAGAGCTTGGCGGCGAATGGGCTGACCGCTTCCTCGTGCTTTACGG
TATCGCCGCTCCCGATTCGCAGCGCATCGCCTTCTATCGCCTTCTTGACGAGTTCTTCTAGCCATGTTGT
TACCTTGTATTAAAACAATGTTTCAAGTTGAATTTGTTCTTGTTGTTGAATTCTATTCACATGGTCTTTA
CCCATGCTTCATATCTTATTGTTTTCTTACCCTGGTCACTTTGTGGCATTAATACTTTCTTTCAGCGTTC
TATCAAACGTTTGTTCTCTTTGGAGCTAAGGCAAACCGCGCAACTTACGATTGAAGAATGCCACCAAAGC
CATCTGCCAAGGGAGCCAAGAAGGCCGCCAAGACCGTTACGAAGCCAAAGGACGGAAAGAAGAGACGTCA
TGCCCGTAAGGAATCATACTCCGTCTACATCTACCGTGTCCTCAAGCAAGTTCATCCAGACACTGGAGTT
TCCTCCAAAGCCATGTCTATCATGAACTCTTTTGTCAACGATGTCTTCGAGCGTATTGCTGCTGAAGCAT
CCCGTCTTGCTCACTACAACAAGCGTTCCACAATCTCATCCCGCGAAATTCAGACCGCTGTCCGTCTGAT
CCTTCCAGGAGAGCTTGCCAAGCACGCCGTGTCTGAGGGAACCAAGGCCGTTACCAAGTACACTTCCAGC
AAGGGCTCGGGAGGCGGAGGTGGCTCTATGAGTAAAGGAGAAGAACTTTTCACTGGAGTTGTCCCAATTC
TTGTTGAATTAGATGGTGATGTTAATGGGCACAAATTTTCTGTCAGTGGAGAGGGTGAAGGTGATGCAAC
ATACGGAAAACTTACCCTTAAATTTATTTGCACTACTGGAAAACTACCTGTTCCATGGGTAAGTTTAAAC
ATATATATACTAACTAACCCTGATTATTTAAATTTTCAGCCAACACTTGTCACTACTTTCTGTTATGGTG
TTCAATGCTTCTCGAGATACCCAGATCATATGAAACGGCATGACTTTTTCAAGAGTGCCATGCCCGAAGG
TTATGTACAGGAAAGAACTATATTTTTCAAAGATGACGGGAACTACAAGACACGTAAGTTTAAACAGTTC
GGTACTAACTAACCATACATATTTAAATTTTCAGGTGCTGAAGTCAAGTTTGAAGGTGATACCCTTGTTA
ATAGAATCGAGTTAAAAGGTATTGATTTTAAAGAAGATGGAAACATTCTTGGACACAAATTGGAATACAA
CTATAACTCACACAATGTATACATCATGGCAGACAAACAAAAGAATGGAATCAAAGTTGTAAGTTTAAAC
ATGATTTTACTAACTAACTAATCTGATTTAAATTTTCAGAACTTCAAAATTAGACACAACATTGAAGATG
GAAGCGTTCAACTAGCAGACCATTATCAACAAAATACTCCAATTGGCGATGGCCCTGTCCTTTTACCAGA
CAACCATTACCTGTCCACACAATCTGCCCTTTCGAAAGATCCCAACGAAAAGAGAGACCACATGGTCCTT
CTTGAGTTTGTAACAGCTGCTGGGATTACACATGGCATGGATGAACTATACAAATAAGTCCAATTACTCT
TCAACATCCCTACATGCTCTTTCTCCCTGTGCTCCCACCCCCTATTTTTGTTATTATCAAAAAACTTCTC
TTAATTTCTTTGTTTTTTAGCTTCTTTTAAGCCACCTCTAACAATGAAATTGTGTAGATTCAAAAATAGA
ATTAATTCGTAATAAAAAGTCGAAAAAAATTGTGCTCCCTCCCCCCATTAATAATAATTCTATCCCAAAA
TCTACACAATGTTCTGTGTACACTTCTTATGTTTTTTACTTCTGATAAATTTTTTTGAAACATCATAGAA
AAAACCGCACACAAAATACCTTATCATATGTTACGTTTCAGTTTATGACCGCAATTTTTATTTCTTCGCA
CGTCTGGGCCTCTCATGACGTCAAATCATGCTCATCGTGAAAAAGTTTTGGAGTATTTTTGGAATTTTTC
AATCAAGTGAAAGTTTATGAAATTAATTTTCCTGCTTTTGCTTTTTGGGGTTTCCCCTATTGTTTGTCAA
GATTTCGAGGACGGCGTTTTTCTTGCTAAAATCACAAGTATTGATGAGCACGATGCAAGAAAGATCGGAA
GAAGGTTTGGGTTTGAGGCTCAGTGGAAGGTGAGTAGAAGTTGATAATTTGAAAGTGGAGTAGTGTCTAT
GGGGTTTTTGCCTTAAATGACAGAATACATTCCCAATATACCAAACATAACTGTTTCTCGAATAACTTCG
TATAGCATACATTATACGAAGTTATGGTCGACGGTATCGATAAGCTTGATCCGGATCTGCGGCTTACTCA
CCAGACCTGGCCCCATCCGATTACCACCTATTCGCTTCGATGGGACACGCACTCGCTGAGCAGCGCTTCG
ATTCTTACGAAAGTGTGAAAAAATGGCTCGATGAATGGTTCGCCGCAAAAGACGATGAGTTCTACTGGCG
TGGAATCCACAAATTGCCCGAGAGATGGGAAAAATGTGTAGCTAGCGACGGCAAATACTTTGAATAAATG
ATTTTTTCTTTTTCCACAAAATTTAACGTGTTTTTTGATTTAAAAAAAACGACATTTCATACTTGTACAC
CTGATATCTAGATACCTAGGTGAGCTCTGGTACCCCCCTGGCGTTACCCAACTTAATCGCCTTGCAGCAC
ATCCCCCTTTCGCCAGCTGGCGTAATAGCGAAGAGGCCCGCACCGATCGCCCTTCCCAACAGTTGCGCAG
CCTGAATGGCGAATGGCGCCTGATGCGGTATTTTCTCCTTACGCATCTGTGCGGTATTTCACACCGCATA
TGGTGCACTCTCAGTGCAATCTGCTCTGATGCCGCATAGTTAAGCCAGCCCCGACACCCGCCAACACCCG
CTGACGCGCCCTGACGGGCTTGTCTGCTCCCGGCATCCGCTTACAGACAAGCTGTGACCGTCTCCGGGAG
CTGCATGTGTCAGAGGTTTTCACCGTCATCACCGAAACGCGCGAGACGAAAGGGCCTCGTGATACGCCTA
TTTTTATAGGTTAATGTCATGATAATAATGGTTTCTTAGACGTCAGGTGGCACTTTTCGGGGAAATGTGC
GCGGAACCCCTATTTGTTTATTTTTCTAAATACATTCAAATATGTATCCGCTCATGAGACAATAACCCTG
ATAAATGCTTCAATAATATTGAAAAAGGAAGAGTATGAGTATTCAACATTTCCGTGTCGCCCTTATTCCC
TTTTTTGCGGCATTTTGCCTTCCTGTTTTTGCTCACCCAGAAACGCTGGTGAAAGTAAAAGATGCTGAAG
ATCAGTTGGGTGCACGAGTGGGTTACATCGAACTGGATCTCAACAGCGGTAAGATCCTTGAGAGTTTTCG
CCCCGAAGAACGTTTTCCAATGATGAGCACTTTTAAAGTTCTGCTATGTGGCGCGGTATTATCCCGTATT
GACGCCGGGCAAGAGCAACTCGGTCGCCGCATACACTATTCTCAGAATGACTTGGTTGAGTACTCACCAG
TCACAGAAAAGCATCTTACGGATGGCATGACAGTAAGAGAATTATGCAGTGCTGCCATAACCATGAGTGA
TAACACTGCGGCCAACTTACTTCTGACAACGATCGGAGGACCGAAGGAGCTAACCGCTTTTTTGCACAAC
ATGGGGGATCATGTAACTCGCCTTGATCGTTGGGAACCGGAGCTGAATGAAGCCATACCAAACGACGAGC
GTGACACCACGATGCCTGTAGCAATGGCAACAACGTTGCGCAAACTATTAACTGGCGAACTACTTACTCT
AGCTTCCCGGCAACAATTAATAGACTGGATGGAGGCGGATAAAGTTGCAGGACCACTTCTGCGCTCGGCC
CTTCCGGCTGGCTGGTTTATTGCTGATAAATCTGGAGCCGGTGAGCGTGGGTCTCGCGGTATCATTGCAG
CACTGGGGTCAGATGGTAAGCCCTCCCGTATCGTAGTTATCTACACGACGGGGAGTCAGGCAACTATGGA
TGAACGAAATAGACAGATCGCTGAGATAGGTGCCTCACTGATTAAGCATTGGTAACTGTCAGACCAAGTT
TACTCATATATACTTTAGATTGATTTAAAACTTCATTTTTAATTTAAAAGGATCTAGGTGAAGATCCTTT
TTGATAATCTCATGACCAAAATCCCTTAACGTGAGTTTTCGTTCCACTGAGCGTCAGACCCCGTAGAAAA
GATCAAAGGATCTTCTTGAGATCCTTTTTTTCTGCGCGTAATCTGCTGCTTGCAAACAAAAAAACCACCG
CTACCAGCGGTGGTTTGTTTGCCGGATCAAGAGCTACCAACTCTTTTTCCGAAGGTAACTGGCTTCAGCA
GAGCGCAGATACCAAATACTGTTCTTCTAGTGTAGCCGTAGTTAGGCCACCACTTCAAGAACTCTGTAGC
ACCGCCTACATACCTCGCTCTGCTAATCCTGTTACCAGTGGCTGCTGCCAGTGGCGATAAGTCGTGTCTT
ACCGGGTTGGACTCAAGACGATAGTTACCGGATAAGGCGCAGCGGTCGGGCTGAACGGGGGGTTCGTGCA
CACAGCCCAGCTTGGAGCGAACGACCTACACCGAACTGAGATACCTACAGCGTGAGCTATGAGAAAGCGC
CACGCTTCCCGAAGGGAGAAAGGCGGACAGGTATCCGGTAAGCGGCAGGGTCGGAACAGGAGAGCGCACG
AGGGAGCTTCCAGGGGGAAACGCCTGGTATCTTTATAGTCCTGTCGGGTTTCGCCACCTCTGACTTGAGC
GTCGATTTTTGTGATGCTCGTCAGGGGGGCGGAGCCTATGGAAAAACGCCAGCAACGCGGCCTTTTTACG
GTTCCTGGTCTTTTGCTGGCCTTTTGTTCACATGTTCTTTCCTGCGTTATCCCCTGATTCTGTGGATAAC
CGTATTACCGCCTTTGAGTG
